Addgene plasmid #12901: DCT.VV.Orf213
Purpose: This plasmid was designed for screening purposes and may contain discrepancies relative to the current canonical GenBank version of the gene.
Depositing lab: Jack Bennink & Jon Yewdell. Depositing organization: National Institute of Allergy and Infectious Diseases (NIAID). Publication: Identification of poxvirus CD8+ T cell determinants to enable rational design and characterization of smallpox vaccines. Tscharke DC, Karupiah G, Zhou J, Palmore T, Irvine KR, Haeryfar SM, Williams S, Sidney J, Sette A, Bennink JR, Yewdell JW. J Exp Med. 2005 January 3; 201(1): 95–104. 10.1084/jem.20041912 PubMed 15623576.
Backbone
  Vector backbone: pcDNA 3.1D V5-His-TOPO
  Backbone manufacturer: Invitrogen
  Backbone size w/o insert (bp): 5514
  Vector type: Mammalian Expression
  Selectable markers: Neomycin (select with G418)
Growth in bacteria
  Bacterial resistance: Ampicillin, 100 μg/mL
  Growth temperature: 37°C
  Growth strain: DH5alpha
  Copy number: High Copy
Gene/Insert
  Gene/Insert name: VV.Orf213 (alt name: VV_WR_139)
  Species: Vaccinia Virus
  Insert size (bp): 234
  Cloning method: Restriction Enzyme; 5′ cloning site BamHI (not destroyed); 3′ cloning site BamHI (not destroyed)
  Sequencing primers: 5′ Universal T7
Terms and licenses: Academic/Nonprofit Terms; Industry Terms: Not Available to Industry
Depositor comments: Please see the Vaccinia kit page ( https://www.addgene.org/vvorf/ ) for more information. The kit page contains the supplemental VVOrfData spreadsheet, which includes important information about this plasmid. The plasmid and insert names provided here relate only to this library. The name of the ORF (if present) in VACV strain Copenhagen and the name of the ORF (if annotated) in VACV strain WR sequence can be found in VVOrfData spreadsheet. Please note that the amino acid sequence given for each ORF in the spreadsheet may contain some errors. Additionally, changes from the expected sequence may be present in these plasmids. Please see Addgene's quality control sequence and sequencing notes in the VVOrfData spreadsheet before ordering this plasmid.
How to cite: DCT.VV.Orf213 was a gift from Jack Bennink & Jon Yewdell (Addgene plasmid # 12901 ; http://n2t.net/addgene:12901 ; RRID:Addgene_12901)
