[The description below was written by a language model from this plasmid's Addgene catalogue record.]
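Description:
DCT.VV.Orf213 is a mammalian expression plasmid carrying a single vaccinia virus open reading frame, one member of a library of vaccinia ORF clones. It is built on the commercial pcDNA 3.1D V5-His-TOPO backbone (about 5.5 kb without insert). It is maintained as a high-copy plasmid in E. coli under ampicillin selection and carries a neomycin resistance marker, so transfected mammalian cells can be selected with G418. The record includes no feature table. Backbones of this family generally drive the insert from the CMV immediate-early promoter, with an upstream T7 promoter site (consistent with the listed T7 sequencing primer) and optional C-terminal V5 and His tags. Whether the tags are in frame with this particular insert is not stated.

The insert is a short 234 bp fragment designated VV.Orf213, also named VV_WR_139, a name that points to the Western Reserve strain annotation. BamHI sites are recorded at both ends and remain intact. The plasmid and insert names apply only to this library. The corresponding ORF names in the Copenhagen and WR strains are given in a supplementary spreadsheet rather than in the record, and the function of the encoded protein is not described.

The clone was made for screening, and the associated work concerned identifying poxvirus CD8+ T cell determinants to inform the design and characterisation of smallpox vaccines. This suggests that individual viral ORFs were expressed in mammalian cells to test for antigen recognition. The depositors caution that the sequence may differ from the current canonical version of the gene and from the expected sequence, so it should be checked against the available quality-control sequencing data.
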