>Addgene plasmid #12901 | DCT.VV.Orf213 | addgene partial sequence | sequence record 19290 | T7 5'-TAATACGACTCACTATAGGG-3'
GAGCTCGGATCCGTACCCTTCACCGAATTCCAGCTGACCACCATGGATAGCACCAATGTGCGTTCCGGAA
TGAAGAGCCGCAAAAAGAAGCCCAAGACTACAGTTATCGATGACGATGATGATCGCATGACGTGTTCTGC
CTGTCAGTCTAAATTGGTTAAGATTTCCGACATCACAAAAGTATCATTGGATTATATTAATACTATGAGG
GGTAATACACTGGCCTGCGCAGCATGCGGATCGTCGCTTAAACTTCTTAACGATTTTGCGAGTTAAGCAA
TTCCCGGGGATCCGAATAAAGGGTCAAGACAATTCTGCAGATATCCAGCACAGTGGCGGCCGCTCGAGTC
TAGAGGGCCCGCGGTTCGAAGGTAAGCCTATCCCTAACCCTCTCCTCGGTCTCGATTCTACGCGTACCGG
TCATCATCACCATCACCATTGAGTTTAAACCCGCTGATCAGCCTCGACTGTGCCTTCTAGTTGCCAGCCA
TCTGTTGTTTGCCCCTCCCCCGTGCCTTCCTTGACCCTGGAAGGTGCCACTCCCACTGTCCTTTCCTAAT
AAAATGAGGAAATTGCATCGCATTGTCTGAGTAGGTGTCATTCTATTCTGGGGGGTGGGGTGGGGCAGGA
CAGCAAGGGGGAGGATTGGGAAGACAATAGCAGGCATGCTGGGGATGCGGTGGGCTCTATGGCTTCTGAG
GCGGAAAGAACCAGCTGGGGCTCTAGGGGGTATCCCC
[117 nt withheld, positions 738-854]
